Addgene plasmid #53351: GST-PRDM16 1039-1176
Purpose: bacterial expression of mouse PRDM16 fragment
Depositing lab: Shingo Kajimura & Bruce Spiegelman. Depositing organization: Dana-Farber Cancer Institute. Publication: Regulation of the brown and white fat gene programs through a PRDM16/CtBP transcriptional complex. Kajimura S, Seale P, Tomaru T, Erdjument-Bromage H, Cooper MP, Ruas JL, Chin S, Tempst P, Lazar MA, Spiegelman BM. Genes Dev. 2008 May 15;22(10):1397-409. doi: 10.1101/gad.1666108. PubMed 18483224.
Backbone
  Vector backbone: pGEX4T-2
  Backbone manufacturer: GE Healthcare
  Backbone size w/o insert (bp): 4970
  Vector type: Bacterial Expression
Growth in bacteria
  Bacterial resistance: Ampicillin, 100 μg/mL
  Growth temperature: 37°C
  Growth strain: DH5alpha
  Copy number: High Copy
Gene/Insert
  Gene/Insert name: PRDM16 (alt name: PR domain containing 16)
  Species: M. musculus (mouse)
  Mutation: aa 1039-1176
  Entrez Gene: Prdm16 (a.k.a. 5730557K01Rik, csp1, mel1)
  Promoter: tac
  Tag / fusion protein: GST (N terminal on backbone)
  Cloning method: Restriction Enzyme; 5′ cloning site unknown (not destroyed); 3′ cloning site unknown (not destroyed)
  Sequencing primers: 5′ pGEX5'; 3′ pGEX3'
Terms and licenses: Academic/Nonprofit Terms; Industry Terms: Not Available to Industry
How to cite: GST-PRDM16 1039-1176 was a gift from Shingo Kajimura & Bruce Spiegelman (Addgene plasmid # 53351 ; http://n2t.net/addgene:53351 ; RRID:Addgene_53351)
