[The description below was written by a language model from this plasmid's Addgene catalogue record.]
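Description:
GST-PRDM16 1039-1176 is a bacterial expression plasmid built on the commercial pGEX4T-2 backbone (about 4.97 kb without insert). It is designed to produce a fragment of mouse PRDM16 (PR domain containing 16) in E. coli as a glutathione S-transferase fusion. The plasmid is maintained at high copy number and selected with ampicillin. No feature table accompanies the record, so the origin of replication and other backbone elements are not individually documented. pGEX-series vectors generally carry a pBR322-type origin, a lacI repressor gene for regulated expression, and, in the 4T series, a thrombin cleavage site between GST and the cloning region.

The insert encodes amino acids 1039–1176 of mouse PRDM16, a C-terminal portion of the protein rather than the full-length factor. It is placed downstream of the backbone-encoded GST, so the tag sits at the N terminus of the fusion. Transcription is driven by the tac promoter, a hybrid trp/lac promoter that is typically induced with IPTG. The fragment was inserted by restriction enzyme cloning, but the specific 5′ and 3′ sites are not recorded. The insert junctions can be read with standard pGEX flanking primers.

The stated purpose is bacterial expression of this PRDM16 fragment. GST fusions of this kind are commonly purified on glutathione resin and used in pull-down or in vitro binding assays to map interaction regions. That use would fit the associated work on a PRDM16/CtBP transcriptional complex regulating brown and white fat gene programs, although the record does not specify the experiments in which this particular fragment was used.
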