>Addgene plasmid #53351 | GST-PRDM16 1039-1176 | addgene partial sequence | sequence record 86541 | pGEX5 5'-GGGCTGGCAAGCCACGTTTGGTG-3'
TCAATGGATCTGGTTCGCGTGGATCCGTGAGCCAGCACTCCGGGGTGCTCACGAACCACCTGGGCACCAG
CGCCTCCTCCCCCACCTCCGAGTCGGACAACCATGCACTTTTAGATGAGAAGGAAGATTCTTACTTCTCC
GAGATCCGAAACTTCATCGCCAACAGCGAGATGAACCAGGCATCCACTCGAATGGACAAACGGCCTGAGA
TCCAAGACCTGGACAGTAACCCACCGTGTCCAGGCTCAGCCAGTGCAAAGCCAGAGGACGTAGAGGAGGA
GGAAGAGGAGGAGCTGGAGGAAGAGGATGATGACAGCTTAGCCGGGAAGTCACAGGAGGACACGGTGTCC
CCCACACCTGAGCCCCAAGGAGTCTATGAAGATGAAGAGGATGAGGAACCACCCAGCCTGACCATGGGCT
TTGACCATACCCGGAGGCATATGCAATGACTCGAGCGGCCGCATCGTGACTGACTGACGATCTGCCTCGC
GCGTTTCGGTGATGACGGTGAAAACCTCTGACACATGCAGCTCCCGGAGACGGTCACAGCTTGTCTGTAA
GCGGATGCCGGGAGCAGACAAGCCCGTCAGGGCGCGTCAGCGGGTGTTGGCGGGTGTCGGGGCGCAGCCA
TGACCCAGTCACGTAGCGATAGCGGAGTGTATAATTCTTGAAGACGAAAGGGCCTCGTGATACGCCTATT
TTTATAGGTTAATGTCATGATAATAATGGTTTCTTAGACGTCAGGTGGCACTTTTCGGGGAAATGTGCGC
GGAACCCCTATTTGTTTATTTTTCTAAATACATTCAAATATGTATCCGCTCATGAGACAATAACCCTGAT
AAATGCTTCAATAATATTGAAAAAGGAAGAGTATGAGTATTCAACATTTCCGTGTCGCCCTTATTCCCTT
TTTTGCGGCATTTTGCCTTCCTGTTTTTGCTCACCCCAGAAACGCTGGTGAAATTAAAGATGCTGA
